Addgene plasmid #101021: pFlc245
Purpose: fluorescent, functional, glutamate receptor subunit
Depositing lab: Thomas Hughes. Depositing organization: Montana State University. Publication: Regions of alpha-amino-5-methyl-3-hydroxy-4-isoxazole propionic acid receptor subunits that are permissive for the insertion of green fluorescent protein. Sheridan DL, Robert A, Cho CH, Howe JR, Hughes TE. Neuroscience. 2006 Aug 25;141(2):837-49. Epub 2006 Jun 12. 10.1016/j.neuroscience.2006.04.052 PubMed 16765522.
Backbone
  Vector backbone: CMV sport
  Backbone manufacturer: life technologies
  Backbone size w/o insert (bp): 4500
  Total vector size (bp): 8186
  Vector type: Mammalian Expression
Growth in bacteria
  Bacterial resistance: Ampicillin, 100 μg/mL
  Growth temperature: 37°C
  Growth strain: DH5alpha
  Copy number: High Copy
Gene/Insert
  Gene/Insert name: GluR 1
  Species: R. norvegicus (rat)
  Mutation: fluorescent protein inserted into subunit
  GenBank ID: NM_031608.1
  Entrez Gene: Gria1 (a.k.a. GluA1, gluR-A)
  Promoter: CMV
  Cloning method: Restriction Enzyme; 5′ cloning site ecoR1 (unknown if destroyed); 3′ cloning site hind III (unknown if destroyed)
  Sequencing primers: 5′ sp6
Terms and licenses: Academic/Nonprofit Terms; Industry Terms: Not Available to Industry
How to cite: pFlc245 was a gift from Thomas Hughes (Addgene plasmid # 101021 ; http://n2t.net/addgene:101021 ; RRID:Addgene_101021)
