[The description below was written by a language model from this plasmid's Addgene catalogue record and pLannotate feature annotations shown in this document.]
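Description:
pFlc245 is an 8,186 bp mammalian expression plasmid built on the CMV Sport backbone, carrying the rat AMPA-type ionotropic glutamate receptor subunit GluR1 (Gria1, also called GluA1) with a fluorescent protein inserted into it. It is maintained in E. coli as a high-copy plasmid through a ColE1/pUC-type origin and selected with ampicillin via the β-lactamase gene. An M13 phage origin is also annotated, along with backbone remnants such as lac promoter/operator elements and short lacZα, lacI, rop and bom fragments that have no role in the payload.

Expression in mammalian cells is driven by the human cytomegalovirus immediate early enhancer and promoter, followed by a small CMV intron A fragment and an SP6 phage promoter that also serves as the sequencing primer site. The automated annotation places the Gria1 coding region (matched to the mouse orthologue, although the record gives the species as rat) directly ahead of an ECFP coding sequence, so the fluorescent protein appears to be the cyan variant and to sit at or near the carboxy-terminal end of the annotated receptor sequence. A Tn5 mosaic end lies immediately downstream, consistent with the fluorescent protein having been introduced by transposon-based insertion, though the record does not state the method or the exact insertion position. A short fragment annotated as an IgH signal sequence upstream of Gria1 may be a partial match only. An SV40 polyadenylation signal terminates the transcript, and an SV40 enhancer/early promoter follows it.

The stated purpose is to provide a fluorescent yet functional glutamate receptor subunit, suitable for visualising AMPA receptor expression and localisation in transfected cells.
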