Features (pLannotate 1.2.2; 22 found; start..end, strand, type, name):
     14..393     +  enhancer       CMV enhancer: human cytomegalovirus immediate early enhancer
    394..597     +  promoter       CMV promoter: human cytomegalovirus (CMV) immediate early promoter
    733..776     +  intron         CMV intron (fragment): modified intron A from human cytomegalovirus
    828..846     +  promoter       SP6 promoter: promoter for bacteriophage SP6 RNA polymerase
    850..887     +  CDS            IgH signal sequence (fragment): signal sequence from the mouse immunoglobulin heavy chain variable region
    969..3656    +  CDS            Gria1: GRIA1_MOUSE - Also known as Glur1. Experimental evidence at protein level: Swiss-Prot protein existence level 1. Ionotropic glutamate receptor. L-glutamate acts as an excitatory neurotransmitter at many synapses in the central nervous system. Binding of the excitatory neurotransmitter L-glutamate induces a conformation change, leading to the opening of the cation channel, and thereby converts the chemical signal to an electrical impulse. The receptor then desensitizes rapidly and enters a transient inactive state, characterized by the presence of bound agonist. In the presence of CACNG4 or CAC
   3657..4367    +  CDS            ECFP: ECFP is a basic (constitutively fluorescent) cyan fluorescent protein published in 1996, derived from Aequorea victoria. It has low acid sensitivity.
   4384..4402    -  misc_feature   Tn5 ME: hyperactive mosaic end for Tn5 transposase recognition (Reznikoff et al., 2004)
   4499..4633    +  polyA_signal   SV40 poly(A) signal: SV40 polyadenylation signal
   4702..5059    +  promoter       SV40 promoter: SV40 enhancer and early promoter
   5078..5232    +  CDS            lacZα (fragment): LacZα fragment of β-galactosidase; lacZ fragment
   5238..5289    -  misc_feature   bom (fragment): basis of mobility region from pBR322
   5308..5688    +  rep_origin     M13 ori (sequence partly withheld): M13 bacteriophage origin of replication; arrow indicates direction of (+) strand synthesis
   5764..5813    -  misc_feature   bom (fragment): basis of mobility region from pBR322
   5915..5950    -  CDS            rop (fragment): Rop protein, which maintains plasmids at low copy number; rop
   6045..6149    +  promoter       AmpR promoter: bla
   6150..7010    +  CDS            AmpR: β-lactamase; bla; confers resistance to ampicillin, carbenicillin, and related antibiotics
   7181..7769    +  rep_origin     ori: high-copy-number ColE1/pMB1/pBR322/pUC origin of replication
   7952..8044    +  CDS            lacI (fragment): lac repressor; lacI; The lac repressor binds to the lac operator to inhibit transcription in E. coli. This inhibition can be relieved by adding lactose or isopropyl-β-D-thiogalactopyranoside (IPTG).
   8057..8078    +  protein_bind   CAP binding site: CAP binding activates transcription in the presence of cAMP. E. coli catabolite activator protein
   8093..8123    +  promoter       lac promoter: promoter for the E. coli lac operon
   8131..8147    +  protein_bind   lac operator: The lac repressor binds to the lac operator to inhibit transcription in E. coli. This inhibition can be relieved by adding lactose or isopropyl-β-D-thiogalactopyranoside (IPTG). lac repressor encoded by lacI
>Addgene plasmid #101021 | pFlc245 | addgene full sequence | sequence record 217122 | Addgene NGS Result
TTCGAGCTCGCCCGACATTGATTATTGACTAGTTATTAATAGTAATCAATTACGGGGTCATTAGTTCATA
GCCCATATATGGAGTTCCGCGTTACATAACTTACGGTAAATGGCCCGCCTGGCTGACCGCCCAACGACCC
CCGCCCATTGACGTCAATAATGACGTATGTTCCCATAGTAACGCCAATAGGGACTTTCCATTGACGTCAA
TGGGTGGAGTATTTACGGTAAACTGCCCACTTGGCAGTACATCAAGTGTATCATATGCCAAGTACGCCCC
CTATTGACGTCAATGACGGTAAATGGCCCGCCTGGCATTATGCCCAGTACATGACCTTATGGGACTTTCC
TACTTGGCAGTACATCTACGTATTAGTCATCGCTATTACCATGGTGATGCGGTTTTGGCAGTACATCAAT
GGGCGTGGATAGCGGTTTGACTCACGGGGATTTCCAAGTCTCCACCCCATTGACGTCAATGGGAGTTTGT
TTTGGCACCAAAATCAACGGGACTTTCCAAAATGTCGTAACAACTCCGCCCCATTGACGCAAATGGGCGG
TAGGCGTGTACGGTGGGAGGTCTATATAAGCAGAGCTCGTTTAGTGAACCGTCAGATCGCCTGGAGACGC
CATCCACGCTGTTTTGACCTCCATAGAAGACACCGGGACCGATCCAGCCTCCGCGGCCGGGAACGGTGCA
TTGGAACGCGGATTCCCCGTGCCAAGAGTGACGTAAGTACCGCCTATAGAGTCTATAGGCCCACCCCCTT
GGCTTCGTTAGAACGCGGCTACAATTAATACATAACCTTATGTATCATACACATACGATTTAGGTGACAC
TATAGAATAACATCCACTTTGCCTTTCTCTCCACAGGTGTCCACTCCCAGGTCCAACTGCACCTCGGTTC
TATCGATTGAATTCTATGGTTGGACCAGGGCTTCTTTTTCGCCAATGTAAAAAGGAATATGCCGTACATC
TTTGCCTTTTTCTGCACCGGTTTTCTAGGTGCGGTTGTGGGTGCCAATTTCCCCAACAATATCCAGATAG
GGGGGTTATTTCCAAACCAACAATCACAGGAACATGCGGCTTTTAGGTTTGCTTTGTCACAACTCACGGA
GCCCCCCAAGCTGCTTCCCCAGATCGATATTGTGAACATCAGCGACAGCTTTGAGATGACTTACCGTTTC
TGTTCCCAGTTCTCCAAAGGAGTCTATGCCATCTTTGGATTTTATGAACGAAGGACTGTCAACATGCTGA
CCTCCTTCTGTGGGGCCCTCCATGTGTGCTTCATTACTCCAAGTTTTCCTGTTGACACATCCAATCAATT
TGTCCTTCAGCTACGCCCGGAACTACAGGAAGCTCTCATTAGCATTATCGACCATTACAAGTGGCAAACC
TTTGTCTACATTTATGATGCTGACCGGGGCCTGTCAGTCCTGCAGAGAGTCTTGGATACAGCCGCAGAGA
AGAACTGGCAGGTAACGGCTGTCAACATTCTGACAACCACCGAGGAAGGATACCGGATGCTCTTTCAGGA
CCTGGAGAAGAAAAAGGAGAGGCTGGTGGTGGTTGACTGTGAATCAGAACGCCTCAACGCCATCCTGGGC
CAGATCGTGAAGCTAGAAAAGAATGGCATCGGGTACCACTACATCCTCGCCAATCTGGGCTTCATGGACA
TTGACTTAAATAAGTTCAAGGAGAGCGGAGCCAATGTGACAGGTTTCCAGCTGGTGAACTACACAGACAC
GATCCCAGCCAGAATCATGCAGCAATGGAGGACAAGTGACTCCCGAGACCATACCAGGGTGGACTGGAAG
AGGCCAAAGTACACTTCTGCTCTCACCTATGATGGTGTCAAGGTGATGGCTGAGGCCTTCCAAAGCCTGC
GGAGGCAGAGGATTGACATATCCCGCCGGGGGAATGCTGGGGACTGTCTGGCTAACCCAGCTGTGCCCTG
GGGTCAAGGGATCGACATCCAGAGAGCCCTGCAGCAGGTGCGCTTCGAAGGTTTGACAGGAAATGTGCAG
TTCAACGAGAAAGGGCGCCGGACCAATTACACCCTCCACGTGATCGAAATGAAACATGATGGAATCCGAA
AGATTGGTTACTGGAATGAAGACGATAAATTTGTCCCCGCAGCCACCGACGCTCAGGCTGGAGGGGACAA
CTCAAGCGTCCAGAATAGGACCTACATCGTCACTACTATCCTCGAAGATCCTTACGTGATGCTTAAAAAG
AATGCCAACCAGTTTGAGGGCAATGACCGCTATGAGGGCTACTGTGTGGAGCTGGCTGCAGAGATCGCCA
AGCACGTGGGCTACTCCTACCGACTTGAGATTGTCAGCGACGGCAAATATGGAGCCCGGGATCCCGACAC
AAAGGCTTGGAATGGCATGGTGGGAGAACTGGTCTATGGAAGAGCAGACGTGGCTGTGGCTCCCTTGACC
ATAACCTTGGTCCGGGAGGAAGTCATCGACTTCTCCAAGCCATTCATGAGTTTGGGAATCTCCATTATGA
TTAAGAAGCCACAGAAGTCCAAGCCAGGTGTCTTCTCCTTTCTTGACCCTTTGGCCTATGAGATCTGGAT
GTGTATAGTGTTTGCCTACATTGGAGTGAGCGTCGTCCTCTTCCTGGTCAGCCGTTTCAGCCCCTACGAA
TGGCACAGCGAAGAGTTTGAAGAGGGACGAGACCAGACAACCAGTGACCAGTCAAATGAGTTTGGCATAT
TCAACAGCCTGTGGTTCTCCCTGGGGGCCTTCATGCAGCAAGGATGTGACATTTCCCCCAGGTCCCTGTC
CGGACGCATCGTCGGCGGCGTCTGGTGGTTCTTCACTTTGATCATCATCTCCTCGTACACAGCCAACCTG
GCTGCCTTCCTGACTGTGGAGAGGATGGTGTCTCCCATTGAGAGTGCAGAGGACCTGGCAAAGCAGACGG
AAATTGCTTATGGGACATTGGAAGCAGGCTCCACTAAGGAGTTCTTCAGGAGATCTAAAATCGCTGTGTT
TGAGAAGATGTGGACATACATGAAGTCTGCAGAACCATCCGTGTTTGTTCGGACCACAGAGGAAGGCATG
ATCAGAGTGAGAAAATCTAAAGGCAAATACGCCTACCTCCTGGAGTCCACCATGAATGAGTATATTGAGC
AACGAAAGCCCTGTGACACCATGAAAGTGGGAGGTAACTTGGATTCCAAAGGCTATGGCATTGCGACACC
CAAGGGGTCCGCCCTGAGAGGTCCCGTAAACCTAGCGGTTTTGAAACTCAGTGAGCAAGGCGTCTTAGAC
AAGCTGAAAAGCAAATGGTGGTACGATAAAGGGGAATGTGGAAGCAAGGACTCCGGAAGTAAGGACAAGA
CCAGCGCTTTGAGCCTCAGCAATGTGGCAGGCGTGTTCTACATCCTGATTGGAGGGCTGGGACTGGCCAT
GCTGGTTGCCTTAATCGAGTTCTGCTACAAATCCCGTAGCGAGTCGAAGCGGATGAAGGGTTTCTGTTTG
ATCCCACAGCAATCCATCAATGAAGCCATACGGACATCGACCCTCCCCCGGAACAGTGGGGCAGGAGCCA
GCGGAGGAGGCGGCAGTGGAGAGAATGGCCGGGTGGTCAGCCAGGACTTCCCCAAGTCCTGTCTCTTATA
CACATCTGGCGCGCCGAGCAAGGGCGAGGAGCTGTTCACCGGGGTGGTGCCCATCCTGGTCGAGCTGGAC
GGCGACGTAAACGGCCACAAGTTCAGTGTGTCCGGCGAGGGCGAGGGCGATGCCACCTACGGCAAGCTGA
CCCTGAAGTTCATCTGCACCACCGGCAAGCTGCCCGTGCCCTGGCCCACCCTCGTGACCACCCTGACCTG
GGGCGTGCAGTGCTTCAGCCGCTACCCCGACCACATGAAGCAGCACGACTTCTTCAAGTCCGCCATGCCC
GAAGGCTACGTCCAGGAGCGCACCATCTTCTTCAAGGACGACGGCAACTACAAGACCCGCGCCGAGGTGA
AGTTCGAGGGCGACACCCTGGTGAACCGCATCGAGCTGAAGGGCATCGACTTCAAGGAGGACGGCAACAT
CCTGGGGCACAAGCTGGAGTACAACTACATCAGCCACAACGTCTATATCACCGCCGACAAGCAGAAGAAC
GGCATCAAGGCCCACTTCAAGATCCGCCACAACATCGAGGACGGCAGCGTGCAGCTCGCCGACCACTACC
AGCAGAACACCCCCATCGGCGACGGCCCCGTGCTGCTGCCCGACAACCACTACCTGAGCACCCAGTCCGC
CCTGAGCAAAGACCCCAACGAGAAGCGCGATCACATGGTCCTGCTGGAGTTCGTGACCGCCGCCGGGATC
ACTCTCGGCATGGACGAGCTGTACAAGGGCGGCGCGCCCGGGCAGATGTGTATAAGAGACAGCCCCAAGT
CCATGCAATCCATTCCCTGCATGAGTCACAGTTCAGGGATGCCCTTGGGAGCCACAGGATTGTAACTGAA
GCTTGGCCGCCATGGCCCAACTTGTTTATTGCAGCTTATAATGGTTACAAATAAAGCAATAGCATCACAA
ATTTCACAAATAAAGCATTTTTTTCACTGCATTCTAGTTGTGGTTTGTCCAAACTCATCAATGTATCTTA
TCATGTCTGGATCGGGAATTAATTCGGCGCAGCACCATGGCCTGAAATAACCTCTGAAAGAGGAACTTGG
TTAGGTACCTTCTGAGGCGGAAAGAACCAGCTGTGGAATGTGTGTCAGTTAGGGTGTGGAAAGTCCCCAG
GCTCCCCAGCAGGCAGAAGTATGCAAAGCATGCATCTCAATTAGTCAGCAACCAGGTGTGGAAAGTCCCC
AGGCTCCCCAGCAGGCAGAAGTATGCAAAGCATGCATCTCAATTAGTCAGCAACCATAGTCCCGCCCCTA
ACTCCGCCCATCCCGCCCCTAACTCCGCCCAGTTCCGCCCATTCTCCGCCCCATGGCTGACTAATTTTTT
TTATTTATGCAGAGGCCGAGGCCGCCTCGGCCTCTGAGCTATTCCAGAAGTAGTGAGGAGGCTTTTTTGG
AGGCCTAGGCTTTTGCAAAAAGCTGTTAACAGCTTGGCACTGGCCGTCGTTTTACAACGTCGTGACTGGG
AAAACCCTGGCGTTACCCAACTTAATCGCCTTGCAGCACATCCCCCTTTCGCCAGCTGGCGTAATAGCGA
AGAGGCCCGCACCGATCGCCCTTCCCAACAGTTGCGCAGCCTGAATGGCGAATGGCGCCTGATGCGGTAT
TTTCTCCTTACGCATCTGTGCGGTATTTCACACCGCATA
[142 nt withheld, positions 5290-5431]
C
[141 nt withheld, positions 5433-5573]
CCTTTGACGTTGGAGTCCACGTTCTTT
[37 nt withheld, positions 5601-5637]
ACCCTATCTCGGGCTATTCTTTTGATTTATAAGGGATTTTGCCGATTTCGGCCTATTGGTTAAAAAATGA
GCTGATTTAACAAAAATTTAACGCGAATTTTAACAAAATATTAACGTTTACAATTTTATGGTGCACTCTC
AGTACAATCTGCTCTGATGCCGCATAGTTAAGCCAGCCCCGACACCCGCCAACACCCGCTGACGCGCCCT
GACGGGCTTGTCTGCTCCCGGCATCCGCTTACAGACAAGCTGTGACCGTCTCCGGGAGCTGCATGTGTCA
GAGGTTTTCACCGTCATCACCGAAACGCGCGAGACGAAAGGGCCTCGTGATACGCCTATTTTTATAGGTT
AATGTCATGATAATAATGGTTTCTTAGACGTCAGGTGGCACTTTTCGGGGAAATGTGCGCGGAACCCCTA
TTTGTTTATTTTTCTAAATACATTCAAATATGTATCCGCTCATGAGACAATAACCCTGATAAATGCTTCA
ATAATATTGAAAAAGGAAGAGTATGAGTATTCAACATTTCCGTGTCGCCCTTATTCCCTTTTTTGCGGCA
TTTTGCCTTCCTGTTTTTGCTCACCCAGAAACGCTGGTGAAAGTAAAAGATGCTGAAGATCAGTTGGGTG
CACGAGTGGGTTACATCGAACTGGATCTCAACAGCGGTAAGATCCTTGAGAGTTTTCGCCCCGAAGAACG
TTTTCCAATGATGAGCACTTTTAAAGTTCTGCTATGTGGCGCGGTATTATCCCGTATTGACGCCGGGCAA
GAGCAACTCGGTCGCCGCATACACTATTCTCAGAATGACTTGGTTGAGTACTCACCAGTCACAGAAAAGC
ATCTTACGGATGGCATGACAGTAAGAGAATTATGCAGTGCTGCCATAACCATGAGTGATAACACTGCGGC
CAACTTACTTCTGACAACGATCGGAGGACCGAAGGAGCTAACCGCTTTTTTGCACAACATGGGGGATCAT
GTAACTCGCCTTGATCGTTGGGAACCGGAGCTGAATGAAGCCATACCAAACGACGAGCGTGACACCACGA
TGCCTGTAGCAATGGCAACAACGTTGCGCAAACTATTAACTGGCGAACTACTTACTCTAGCTTCCCGGCA
ACAATTAATAGACTGGATGGAGGCGGATAAAGTTGCAGGACCACTTCTGCGCTCGGCCCTTCCGGCTGGC
TGGTTTATTGCTGATAAATCTGGAGCCGGTGAGCGTGGGTCTCGCGGTATCATTGCAGCACTGGGGCCAG
ATGGTAAGCCCTCCCGTATCGTAGTTATCTACACGACGGGGAGTCAGGCAACTATGGATGAACGAAATAG
ACAGATCGCTGAGATAGGTGCCTCACTGATTAAGCATTGGTAACTGTCAGACCAAGTTTACTCATATATA
CTTTAGATTGATTTAAAACTTCATTTTTAATTTAAAAGGATCTAGGTGAAGATCCTTTTTGATAATCTCA
TGACCAAAATCCCTTAACGTGAGTTTTCGTTCCACTGAGCGTCAGACCCCGTAGAAAAGATCAAAGGATC
TTCTTGAGATCCTTTTTTTCTGCGCGTAATCTGCTGCTTGCAAACAAAAAAACCACCGCTACCAGCGGTG
GTTTGTTTGCCGGATCAAGAGCTACCAACTCTTTTTCCGAAGGTAACTGGCTTCAGCAGAGCGCAGATAC
CAAATACTGTTCTTCTAGTGTAGCCGTAGTTAGGCCACCACTTCAAGAACTCTGTAGCACCGCCTACATA
CCTCGCTCTGCTAATCCTGTTACCAGTGGCTGCTGCCAGTGGCGATAAGTCGTGTCTTACCGGGTTGGAC
TCAAGACGATAGTTACCGGATAAGGCGCAGCGGTCGGGCTGAACGGGGGGTTCGTGCACACAGCCCAGCT
TGGAGCGAACGACCTACACCGAACTGAGATACCTACAGCGTGAGCTATGAGAAAGCGCCACGCTTCCCGA
AGGGAGAAAGGCGGACAGGTATCCGGTAAGCGGCAGGGTCGGAACAGGAGAGCGCACGAGGGAGCTTCCA
GGGGGAAACGCCTGGTATCTTTATAGTCCTGTCGGGTTTCGCCACCTCTGACTTGAGCGTCGATTTTTGT
GATGCTCGTCAGGGGGGCGGAGCCTATGGAAAAACGCCAGCAACGCGGCCTTTTTACGGTTCCTGGCCTT
TTGCTGGCCTTTTGCTCACATGTTCTTTCCTGCGTTATCCCCTGATTCTGTGGATAACCGTATTACCGCC
TTTGAGTGAGCTGATACCGCTCGCCGCAGCCGAACGACCGAGCGCAGCGAGTCAGTGAGCGAGGAAGCGG
AAGAGCGCCCAATACGCAAACCGCCTCTCCCCGCGCGTTGGCCGATTCATTAATGCAGCTGGCACGACAG
GTTTCCCGACTGGAAAGCGGGCAGTGAGCGCAACGCAATTAATGTGAGTTAGCTCACTCATTAGGCACCC
CAGGCTTTACACTTTATGCTTCCGGCTCGTATGTTGTGTGGAATTGTGAGCGGATAACAATTTCACACAG
GAAACAGCTATGACATGATTACGAATTAA
